Addgene plasmid #200159: pET-APOBEC1-YTHmut
Purpose: For bacterial expression of the APOBEC1-YTHmut fusion protein for protein purification
Depositing lab: Kate Meyer. Depositing organization: Duke University. Publication: Improved Methods for Deamination-Based m(6)A Detection. Zhu H, Yin X, Holley CL, Meyer KD. Front Cell Dev Biol. 2022 Apr 27;10:888279. doi: 10.3389/fcell.2022.888279. eCollection 2022. PubMed 35573664.
Backbone
  Vector backbone: pET His6 MBP TEV LIC cloning vector
  Backbone manufacturer: Scott Gradia
  Backbone size w/o insert (bp): 6400
  Total vector size (bp): 7700
  Vector type: Bacterial Expression
Growth in bacteria
  Bacterial resistance: Kanamycin, 50 μg/mL
  Growth temperature: 37°C
  Growth strain: DH5alpha
  Copy number: Unknown
Gene/Insert
  Gene/Insert name: APOBEC1-YTHmut
  Species: H. sapiens (human), R. norvegicus (rat)
  Insert size (bp): 1300
  Mutation: Codon optimized for E coli expression
  Promoter: LacZ
  Tag / fusion protein: HA (C terminal on insert); 6xHis (N terminal on insert); MBP (N terminal on insert)
  Cloning method: Unknown
  Sequencing primers: 5′ atgagctcagagactggcccagtg
Terms and licenses: Academic/Nonprofit Terms; Industry Terms: Not Available to Industry
How to cite: pET-APOBEC1-YTHmut was a gift from Kate Meyer (Addgene plasmid # 200159 ; http://n2t.net/addgene:200159 ; RRID:Addgene_200159)
