[The description below was written by a language model from this plasmid's Addgene catalogue record and pLannotate feature annotations shown in this document.]
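Description:
pET-APOBEC1-YTHmut is a bacterial expression plasmid of about 7.7 kb, built on the pET His6 MBP TEV LIC cloning vector, for producing and purifying the APOBEC1-YTHmut fusion protein in E. coli. It is selected with kanamycin through an aph(3')-Ia KanR gene and replicates from a ColE1/pMB1-type origin. The pBR322-derived bom and rop elements are also present, rop normally acting to restrain copy number; the catalogue lists copy number as unknown. An f1 origin and leftover tetracycline-resistance gene fragments are also annotated as backbone remnants.

The catalogue names the promoter as LacZ, but the feature table shows the usual pET arrangement: a T7 promoter followed by a lac operator and the T7 gene 10 ribosome binding site, with lacI carried on the plasmid. Expression would therefore depend on T7 RNA polymerase from the host and be inducible with IPTG. The open reading frame begins with a 6xHis tag and cytosolic maltose binding protein (no signal sequence), which provide affinity handles and aid solubility, followed by a TEV protease site that allows the tags to be removed. Downstream lie rat APOBEC1, a cytidine deaminase, and a fragment of human YTHDF2 corresponding to the "YTHmut" portion. The insert is codon optimized for E. coli, but the record does not specify which YTH mutation is present. A C-terminal HA tag is listed in the catalogue but not annotated in the feature table. Short His-tag and SET1 fragments appear before the T7 terminator, and it is unclear whether they are translated. The associated publication concerns deamination-based detection of m6A RNA methylation, which suggests use of the purified protein in such assays.
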