Features (pLannotate 1.2.2; 23 found; start..end, strand, type, name):
    205..223     +  promoter       T7 promoter: promoter for bacteriophage T7 RNA polymerase
    224..248     +  protein_bind   lac operator: The lac repressor binds to the lac operator to inhibit transcription in E. coli. This inhibition can be relieved by adding lactose or isopropyl-β-D-thiogalactopyranoside (IPTG). lac repressor encoded by lacI
    263..285     +  RBS            RBS: efficient ribosome binding site from bacteriophage T7 gene 10 (Olins and Rangwala, 1989)
    304..321     +  CDS            6xHis: 6xHis affinity tag
    331..1431    +  CDS            MBP: maltose binding protein from E. coli; malE (mutated); This version of the gene does not encode a signal sequence, so MBP will remain in the cytosol.
   1444..1460    +  CDS            TEV site (fragment): tobacco etch virus (TEV) protease recognition and cleavage site
   1468..2154    +  CDS            Apobec1: ABEC1_RAT - Experimental evidence at protein level: Swiss-Prot protein existence level 1. Catalytic component of the apolipoprotein B mRNA editing enzyme complex which is responsible for the postranscriptional editing of a CAA codon for Gln to a UAA codon for stop in the APOB mRNA. May also play a role in the epigenetic regulation of gene expression by participating in DNA demethylation. From Rattus norvegicus (Rat).
   2200..2709    +  CDS            YTHDF2 (fragment): YTHD2_HUMAN - Also known as HGRG8 From Homo sapiens (Human).
   2808..2825    +  CDS            9xHis (fragment): 9xHis affinity tag
   2835..2884    +  CDS            SET1 (fragment): solubility-enhancement tag derived from T7 phage gene 10B
   2892..2939    +  terminator     T7 terminator: transcription terminator for bacteriophage T7 RNA polymerase
   2976..3404    +  rep_origin     f1 ori (sequence partly withheld): f1 bacteriophage origin of replication; arrow indicates direction of (+) strand synthesis
   3458..3515    +  promoter       AmpR promoter (fragment): bla
   3524..4339    -  CDS            KanR: aminoglycoside phosphotransferase; aph(3')-Ia; confers resistance to kanamycin in bacteria or G418 (Geneticin®) in eukaryotes
   4461..5049    +  rep_origin     ori: high-copy-number ColE1/pMB1/pBR322/pUC origin of replication
   5235..5374    -  misc_feature   bom: basis of mobility region from pBR322
   5476..5667    -  CDS            rop: Rop protein, which maintains plasmids at low copy number; rop
   5684..6064    +  CDS            YPB1_ECOLX: Protein predicted: Swiss-Prot protein existence level 4. From Escherichia coli.
   6136..6427    -  CDS            TcR (fragment): tetracycline efflux protein; tet; confers resistance to tetracycline
   6442..6463    -  protein_bind   CAP binding site: CAP binding activates transcription in the presence of cAMP. E. coli catabolite activator protein
   6476..7558    -  CDS            lacI: lac repressor; lacI; The lac repressor binds to the lac operator to inhibit transcription in E. coli. This inhibition can be relieved by adding lactose or isopropyl-β-D-thiogalactopyranoside (IPTG).
   7559..7636    -  promoter       lacI promoter: lacI
   7644..183     -  CDS            TcR (fragment) (across the origin): tetracycline efflux protein; tet; confers resistance to tetracycline
>Addgene plasmid #200159 | pET-APOBEC1-YTHmut | addgene full sequence | sequence record 396325 | Addgene NGS Result
GAGATGGCGCCCAACAGTCCCCCGGCCACGGGGCCTGCCACCATACCCACGCCGAAACAAGCGCTCATGA
GCCCGAAGTGGCGAGCCCGATCTTCCCCATCGGTGATGTCGGCGATATAGGCGCCAGCAACCGCACCTGT
GGCGCCGGTGATGCCGGCCACGATGCGTCCGGCGTAGAGGATCGAGATCTCGATCCCGCGAAATTAATAC
GACTCACTATAGGGGAATTGTGAGCGGATAACAATTCCCCTCTAGAAATAATTTTGTTTAACTTTAAGAA
GGAGATATACCATGGGTTCTTCTCACCATCACCATCACCATGGTTCTTCTATGAAAATCGAAGAAGGTAA
ACTGGTAATCTGGATTAACGGCGATAAAGGCTATAACGGTCTCGCTGAAGTCGGTAAGAAATTCGAGAAA
GATACCGGAATTAAAGTCACCGTTGAGCATCCGGATAAACTGGAAGAGAAATTCCCACAGGTTGCGGCAA
CTGGCGATGGCCCTGACATTATCTTCTGGGCACACGACCGCTTTGGTGGCTACGCTCAATCTGGCCTGTT
GGCTGAAATCACCCCGGACAAAGCGTTCCAGGACAAGCTGTATCCGTTTACCTGGGATGCCGTACGTTAC
AACGGCAAGCTGATTGCTTACCCGATCGCTGTTGAAGCGTTATCGCTGATTTATAACAAAGATCTGCTGC
CGAACCCGCCAAAAACCTGGGAAGAGATCCCGGCGCTGGATAAAGAACTGAAAGCGAAAGGTAAGAGCGC
GCTGATGTTCAACCTGCAAGAACCGTACTTCACCTGGCCGCTGATTGCTGCTGACGGGGGTTATGCGTTC
AAGTATGAAAACGGCAAGTACGACATTAAAGACGTGGGCGTGGATAACGCTGGCGCGAAAGCGGGTCTGA
CCTTCCTGGTTGACCTGATTAAAAACAAACACATGAATGCAGACACCGATTACTCCATCGCAGAAGCTGC
CTTTAATAAAGGCGAAACAGCGATGACCATCAACGGCCCGTGGGCATGGTCCAACATCGACACCAGCAAA
GTGAATTATGGTGTAACGGTACTGCCGACCTTCAAGGGTCAACCATCCAAACCGTTCGTTGGCGTGCTGA
GCGCAGGTATTAACGCCGCCAGTCCGAACAAAGAGCTGGCAAAAGAGTTCCTCGAAAACTATCTGCTGAC
TGATGAAGGTCTGGAAGCGGTTAATAAAGACAAACCGCTGGGTGCCGTAGCGCTGAAGTCTTACGAGGAA
GAGTTGGCGAAAGATCCACGTATTGCCGCCACTATGGAAAACGCCCAGAAAGGTGAAATCATGCCGAACA
TCCCGCAGATGTCCGCTTTCTGGTATGCCGTGCGTACTGCGGTGATCAACGCCGCCAGCGGTCGTCAGAC
TGTCGATGAAGCCCTGAAAGACGCGCAGACTAATGGGATCGAGGAAAACCTGTACTTCCAATCCAATATG
AGCAGCGAAACCGGTCCGGTGGCGGTTGACCCGACCCTGCGTCGTCGTATTGAGCCGCACGAGTTCGAAG
TGTTCTTTGATCCGCGTGAGCTGCGTAAGGAAACCTGCCTGCTGTACGAAATTAACTGGGGTGGCCGTCA
CAGCATCTGGCGTCACACCAGCCAGAACACCAACAAGCACGTTGAGGTGAACTTCATCGAAAAATTTACC
ACCGAGCGTTACTTCTGCCCGAACACCCGTTGCAGCATTACCTGGTTTCTGAGCTGGAGCCCGTGCGGTG
AATGCAGCCGTGCGATCACCGAGTTCCTGAGCCGTTATCCGCACGTTACCCTGTTTATCTACATTGCGCG
TCTGTATCACCACGCGGACCCGCGTAACCGTCAAGGTCTGCGTGATCTGATCAGCAGCGGCGTGACCATC
CAGATTATGACCGAGCAAGAAAGCGGTTACTGCTGGCGTAACTTCGTTAACTATAGCCCGAGCAACGAAG
CGCATTGGCCGCGTTACCCGCACCTGTGGGTGCGTCTGTACGTTCTGGAGCTGTATTGCATCATTCTGGG
CCTGCCGCCGTGCCTGAACATTCTGCGTCGTAAGCAGCCGCAACTGACCTTCTTTACCATCGCGCTGCAG
AGCTGCCACTACCAACGTCTGCCGCCGCACATTCTGTGGGCGACCGGTCTGAAGAGCGGCAGCGAAACCC
CGGGTACCAGCGAAAGCGCGACCCCGGAGGGTCGTGTTTTTATCATTAAGAGCTACAGCGAAGACGATAT
CCACCGTAGCATTAAATATAACATCTGGTGCAGCACCGAGCACGGCAACAAGCGTCTGGACGCGGCGTAC
CGTAGCATGAACGGTAAAGGCCCGGTGTATCTGCTGTTCAGCGTTAACGGTAGCGGCCACTTTTGCGGTG
TGGCGGAAATGAAAAGCGCGGTTGATTACAACACCTGCGCGGGTGTGTGGAGCCAGGACAAGTGGAAAGG
CCGTTTCGATGTTCGTTGGATTTTTGTGAAGGACGTTCCGAACAGCCAACTGCGTCACATCCGTCTGGAG
AACAACGAAAACAAACCGGTGACCAACAGCCGTGATACCCAGGAAGTGCCGCTGGAAAAGGCGAAACAAG
TTCTGAAGATCATTGCGAGCTACAAACACACCACCAGCATCTTCGACGATTTTAGCCACTATGAGAAGCG
TCAGGAAGAGGAAGAGAGCGTGAAGAAGGAGCGTCAAGGTCGTGGCAAACTGGAGTACCCGTATGACGTT
CCGGATTATGCGTAAATTGGAAGTGGATAACGGATCCGAATTCGAGCGCCGTCGACAAGCTTGCGGCCGC
ACTCGAGCACCACCACCACCACCACTGAGATCCGGCTGCTAACAAAGCCCGAAAGGAAGCTGAGTTGGCT
GCTGCCACCGCTGAGCAATAACTAGCATAACCCCTTGGGGCCTCTAAACGGGTCTTGAGGGGTTTTTTGC
TGAAAGGAGGAACTATATCCGGATTGGCGAATGGG
[124 nt withheld, positions 2976-3099]
C
[91 nt withheld, positions 3101-3191]
A
[49 nt withheld, positions 3193-3241]
CCTTTGACGTTGGAGTCCACGTTCTTT
[37 nt withheld, positions 3269-3305]
ACCCTATCTCGGTCTATTCTTTTGATTTATAAGGGATTTTGCCGATTTCGGCCTATTGGTTAAAAAATGA
GCTGATTTAACAAAAATTTAACGCGAATTTTAACAAACTAGTAACGTTTACAATTTCAGGTGGCACTTTT
CGGGGAAATGTGCGCGGAACCCCTATTTGTTTATTTTTCTAAATACATTCAAATATGTATCCGCTCATGA
ATTAATTCTTAGAAAAACTCATCGAGCATCAAATGAAACTGCAATTTATTCATATCAGGATTATCAATAC
CATATTTTTGAAAAAGCCGTTTCTGTAATGAAGGAGAAAACTCACCGAGGCAGTTCCATAGGATGGCAAG
ATCCTGGTATCGGTCTGCGATTCCGACTCGTCCAACATCAATACAACCTATTAATTTCCCCTCGTCAAAA
ATAAGGTTATCAAGTGAGAAATCACCATGAGTGACGACTGAATCCGGTGAGAATGGCAAAAGTTTATGCA
TTTCTTTCCAGACTTGTTCAACAGGCCAGCCATTACGCTCGTCATCAAAATCACTCGCATCAACCAAACC
GTTATTCATTCGTGATTGCGCCTGAGCGAGACGAAATACGCGATCGCTGTTAAAAGGACAATTACAAACA
GGAATCGAATGCAACCGGCGCAGGAACACTGCCAGCGCATCAACAATGTTTTCACCTGAATCAGGATATT
CTTCTAATACCTGGAATGCTGTTTTCCCGGGGATCGCAGTGGTGAGTAACCATGCATCATCAGGAGTACG
GATAAAATGCTTGATGGTCGGAAGAGGCATAAATTCCGTCAGCCAGTTTAGTCTGACCATCTCATCTGTA
ACATCATTGGCAACGCTACCTTTGCCATGTTTCAGAAACAACTCTGGCGCATCGGGCTTCCCATACAATC
GATAGATTGTCGCACCTGATTGCCCGACATTATCGCGAGCCCATTTATACCCATATAAATCAGCATCCAT
GTTGGAATTTAATCGCGGCCTAGAGCAAGACGTTTCCCGTTGAATATGGCTCATAACACCCCTTGTATTA
CTGTTTATGTAAGCAGACAGTTTTATTGTTCATGACCAAAATCCCTTAACGTGAGTTTTCGTTCCACTGA
GCGTCAGACCCCGTAGAAAAGATCAAAGGATCTTCTTGAGATCCTTTTTTTCTGCGCGTAATCTGCTGCT
TGCAAACAAAAAAACCACCGCTACCAGCGGTGGTTTGTTTGCCGGATCAAGAGCTACCAACTCTTTTTCC
GAAGGTAACTGGCTTCAGCAGAGCGCAGATACCAAATACTGTCCTTCTAGTGTAGCCGTAGTTAGGCCAC
CACTTCAAGAACTCTGTAGCACCGCCTACATACCTCGCTCTGCTAATCCTGTTACCAGTGGCTGCTGCCA
GTGGCGATAAGTCGTGTCTTACCGGGTTGGACTCAAGACGATAGTTACCGGATAAGGCGCAGCGGTCGGG
CTGAACGGGGGGTTCGTGCACACAGCCCAGCTTGGAGCGAACGACCTACACCGAACTGAGATACCTACAG
CGTGAGCTATGAGAAAGCGCCACGCTTCCCGAAGGGAGAAAGGCGGACAGGTATCCGGTAAGCGGCAGGG
TCGGAACAGGAGAGCGCACGAGGGAGCTTCCAGGGGGAAACGCCTGGTATCTTTATAGTCCTGTCGGGTT
TCGCCACCTCTGACTTGAGCGTCGATTTTTGTGATGCTCGTCAGGGGGGCGGAGCCTATGGAAAAACGCC
AGCAACGCGGCCTTTTTACGGTTCCTGGCCTTTTGCTGGCCTTTTGCTCACATGTTCTTTCCTGCGTTAT
CCCCTGATTCTGTGGATAACCGTATTACCGCCTTTGAGTGAGCTGATACCGCTCGCCGCAGCCGAACGAC
CGAGCGCAGCGAGTCAGTGAGCGAGGAAGCGGAAGAGCGCCTGATGCGGTATTTTCTCCTTACGCATCTG
TGCGGTATTTCACACCGCAATGGTGCACTCTCAGTACAATCTGCTCTGATGCCGCATAGTTAAGCCAGTA
TACACTCCGCTATCGCTACGTGACTGGGTCATGGCTGCGCCCCGACACCCGCCAACACCCGCTGACGCGC
CCTGACGGGCTTGTCTGCTCCCGGCATCCGCTTACAGACAAGCTGTGACCGTCTCCGGGAGCTGCATGTG
TCAGAGGTTTTCACCGTCATCACCGAAACGCGCGAGGCAGCTGCGGTAAAGCTCATCAGCGTGGTCGTGA
AGCGATTCACAGATGTCTGCCTGTTCATCCGCGTCCAGCTCGTTGAGTTTCTCCAGAAGCGTTAATGTCT
GGCTTCTGATAAAGCGGGCCATGTTAAGGGCGGTTTTTTCCTGTTTGGTCACTGATGCCTCCGTGTAAGG
GGGATTTCTGTTCATGGGGGTAATGATACCGATGAAACGAGAGAGGATGCTCACGATACGGGTTACTGAT
GATGAACATGCCCGGTTACTGGAACGTTGTGAGGGTAAACAACTGGCGGTATGGATGCGGCGGGACCAGA
GAAAAATCACTCAGGGTCAATGCCAGCGCTTCGTTAATACAGATGTAGGTGTTCCACAGGGTAGCCAGCA
GCATCCTGCGATGCAGATCCGGAACATAATGGTGCAGGGCGCTGACTTCCGCGTTTCCAGACTTTACGAA
ACACGGAAACCGAAGACCATTCATGTTGTTGCTCAGGTCGCAGACGTTTTGCAGCAGCAGTCGCTTCACG
TTCGCTCGCGTATCGGTGATTCATTCTGCTAACCAGTAAGGCAACCCCGCCAGCCTAGCCGGGTCCTCAA
CGACAGGAGCACGATCATGCGCACCCGTGGGGCCGCCATGCCGGCGATAATGGCCTGCTTCTCGCCGAAA
CGTTTGGTGGCGGGACCAGTGACGAAGGCTTGAGCGAGGGCGTGCAAGATTCCGAATACCGCAAGCGACA
GGCCGATCATCGTCGCGCTCCAGCGAAAGCGGTCCTCGCCGAAAATGACCCAGAGCGCTGCCGGCACCTG
TCCTACGAGTTGCATGATAAAGAAGACAGTCATAAGTGCGGCGACGATAGTCATGCCCCGCGCCCACCGG
AAGGAGCTGACTGGGTTGAAGGCTCTCAAGGGCATCGGTCGAGATCCCGGTGCCTAATGAGTGAGCTAAC
TTACATTAATTGCGTTGCGCTCACTGCCCGCTTTCCAGTCGGGAAACCTGTCGTGCCAGCTGCATTAATG
AATCGGCCAACGCGCGGGGAGAGGCGGTTTGCGTATTGGGCGCCAGGGTGGTTTTTCTTTTCACCAGTGA
GACGGGCAACAGCTGATTGCCCTTCACCGCCTGGCCCTGAGAGAGTTGCAGCAAGCGGTCCACGCTGGTT
TGCCCCAGCAGGCGAAAATCCTGTTTGATGGTGGTTAACGGCGGGATATAACATGAGCTGTCTTCGGTAT
CGTCGTATCCCACTACCGAGATATCCGCACCAACGCGCAGCCCGGACTCGGTAATGGCGCGCATTGCGCC
CAGCGCCATCTGATCGTTGGCAACCAGCATCGCAGTGGGAACGATACCCTCATTCAGCATTTGCATGGTT
TGTTGAAAACCGGACATGGCACTCCAGTCGCCTTCCCGTTCCGCTATCGGCTGAATTTGATTGCGAGTGA
GATATTTATGCCAGCCAGCCAGACGCAGACGCGCCGAGACAGAACTTAATGGGCCCGCTAACAGCGCGAT
TTGCTGGTGACCCAATGCGACCAGATGCTCCACGCCCAGTCGCGTACCGTCTTCATGGGAGAAAATAATA
CTGTTGATGGGTGTCTGGTCAGAGACATCAAGAAATAACGCCGGAACATTAGTGCAGGCAGCTTCCACAG
CAATGGCATCCTGGTCATCCAGCGGATAGTTAATGATCAGCCCACTGACGCGTTGCGCGAGAAGATTGTG
CACCGCCGCTTTACAGGCTTCGACGCCGCTTCGTTCTACCATCGACACCACCACGCTGGCACCCAGTTGA
TCGGCGCGAGATTTAATCGCCGCGACAATTTGCGACGGCGCGTGCAGGGCCAGACTGGAGGTGGCAACGC
CAATCAGCAACGACTGTTTGCCCGCCAGTTGTTGTGCCACGCGGTTGGGAATGTAATTCAGCTCCGCCAT
CGCCGCTTCCACTTTTTCCCGCGTTTTCGCAGAAACGTGGCTGGCCTGGTTCACCACGCGGGAAACGGTC
TGATAAGAGACACCGGCATACTCTGCGACATCGTATAACGTTACTGGTTTCACATTCACCACCCTGAATT
GACTCTCTTCCGGGCGCTATCATGCCATACCGCGAAAGGTTTTGCGCCATTCGATGGTGTCCGGGATCTC
GACGCTCTCCCTTATGCGACTCCTGCATTAGGAAGCAGCCCAGTAGTAGGTTGAGGCCGTTGAGCACCGC
CGCCGCAAGGAATGGTGCATGCAAG
